>Addgene plasmid #63589 | 3xFN-Tel-TAL/pCMV-7.1 | depositor full sequence | sequence record 105766 | 3xFN-Tel-TAL/pCMV-7.1 sequence 7416 bps
CCATTCGCCATTCAGGCTGCGCAACTGTTGGGAAGGGCGATCGGTGCGGGCCTCTTCGCTATTACGCCAG
CTGGCGAAAGGGGGATGTGCTGCAAGGCGATTAAGTTGGGTAACGCCAGGGTTTTCCCAGTCACGACGTT
GTAAAACGACGGCCAGTGCCAAGCTGATCTATACATTGAATCAATATTGGCAATTAGCCATATTAGTCAT
TGGTTATATAGCATAAATCAATATTGGCTATTGGCCATTGCATACGTTGTATCTATATCATAATATGTAC
ATTTATATTGGCTCATGTCCAATATGACCGCCATGTTGACATTGATTATTGACTAGTTATTAATAGTAAT
CAATTACGGGGTCATTAGTTCATAGCCCATATATGGAGTTCCGCGTTACATAACTTACGGTAAATGGCCC
GCCTGGCTGACCGCCCAACGACCCCCGCCCATTGACGTCAATAATGACGTATGTTCCCATAGTAACGCCA
ATAGGGACTTTCCATTGACGTCAATGGGTGGAGTATTTACGGTAAACTGCCCACTTGGCAGTACATCAAG
TGTATCATATGCCAAGTCCGCCCCCTATTGACGTCAATGACGGTAAATGGCCCGCCTGGCATTATGCCCA
GTACATGACCTTACGGGACTTTCCTACTTGGCAGTACATCTACGTATTAGTCATCGCTATTACCATGGTG
ATGCGGTTTTGGCAGTACACCAATGGGCGTGGATAGCGGTTTGACTCACGGGGATTTCCAAGTCTCCACC
CCATTGACGTCAATGGGAGTTTGTTTTGGCACCAAAATCAACGGGACTTTCCAAAATGTCGTAATAACCC
CGCCCCGTTGACGCAAATGGGCGGTAGGCGTGTACGGTGGGAGGTCTATATAAGCAGAGCTCGTTTAGTG
AACCGTCAGAATTAACCATGGACTACAAAGACCATGACGGTGATTATAAAGATCATGACATCGATTACAA
GGATGACGATGACAAGCTTGCGGCCGGCCGCGCCACCATGGGAAAACCTATTCCTAATCCTCTGCTGGGC
CTGGATTCTACCGGAGGCATGGCCCCTAAGAAAAAGCGGAAGGTGGACGGCGGAGTGGACCTGAGAACAC
TGGGATATTCTCAGCAGCAGCAGGAGAAGATCAAGCCCAAGGTGAGATCCACAGTGGCCCAGCACCACGA
AGCCCTGGTGGGACACGGATTTACACACGCCCACATTGTGGCCCTGTCTCAGCACCCTGCCGCCCTGGGA
ACAGTGGCCGTGAAATATCAGGATATGATTGCCGCCCTGCCTGAGGCCACACACGAAGCCATTGTGGGAG
TGGGAAAACAGTGGTCTGGAGCCAGAGCCCTGGAAGCCCTGCTGACAGTGGCCGGAGAACTGAGAGGACC
TCCTCTGCAGCTGGATACAGGACAGCTGCTGAAGATTGCCAAAAGGGGCGGAGTGACCGCGGTGGAAGCC
GTGCACGCCTGGAGAAATGCCCTGACAGGAGCCCCTCTGAACCTGACCCCCGAACAGGTGGTGGCCATTG
CCAGCAACATCGGCGGCAAGCAGGCCCTGGAAACCGTGCAGAGACTGCTGCCCGTGCTGTGCCAGGCCCA
TGGCCTGACACCTGAACAGGTGGTGGCTATCGCCTCTAACAACGGAGGAAAACAGGCTCTGGAAACAGTG
CAGCGGCTGCTGCCTGTGCTGTGTCAGGCTCACGGCTTGACTCCAGAACAGGTGGTGGCTATTGCTTCCA
ACAACGGGGGGAAACAGGCCCTGGAAACTGTGCAGCGCCTGCTGCCAGTGCTGTGCCAGGCTCACGGACT
GACCCCCGAACAGGTGGTGGCCATTGCCAGCAACAACGGCGGCAAGCAGGCCCTGGAAACCGTGCAGAGA
CTGCTGCCCGTGCTGTGCCAGGCCCATGGCCTGACACCTGAACAGGTGGTGGCTATCGCCTCTAACGGCG
GAGGAAAACAGGCTCTGGAAACAGTGCAGCGGCTGCTGCCTGTGCTGTGTCAGGCTCACGGCTTGACTCC
AGAACAGGTGGTGGCTATTGCTTCCAACGGCGGGGGGAAACAGGCCCTGGAAACTGTGCAGCGCCTGCTG
CCAGTGCTGTGCCAGGCTCACGGGCTGACCCCCGAACAGGTGGTGGCCATTGCCAGCAACATCGGCGGCA
AGCAGGCCCTGGAAACCGTGCAGAGACTGCTGCCCGTGCTGTGCCAGGCCCATGGCCTGACACCTGAACA
GGTGGTGGCTATCGCCTCTAACAACGGAGGAAAACAGGCTCTGGAAACAGTGCAGCGGCTGCTGCCTGTG
CTGTGTCAGGCTCACGGCTTGACTCCAGAACAGGTGGTGGCTATTGCTTCCAACAACGGGGGGAAACAGG
CCCTGGAAACTGTGCAGCGCCTGCTGCCAGTGCTGTGCCAGGCTCACGGCCTCACTCCCGAACAGGTGGT
GGCCATTGCCAGCAACAACGGCGGCAAGCAGGCCCTGGAAACCGTGCAGAGACTGCTGCCCGTGCTGTGC
CAGGCCCATGGCCTGACACCTGAACAGGTGGTGGCTATCGCCTCTAACGGCGGAGGAAAACAGGCTCTGG
AAACAGTGCAGCGGCTGCTGCCTGTGCTGTGTCAGGCTCACGGCTTGACTCCAGAACAGGTGGTGGCTAT
TGCTTCCAACGGCGGGGGGAAACAGGCCCTGGAAACTGTGCAGCGCCTGCTGCCAGTGCTGTGCCAGGCT
CACGGACTGACCCCCGAACAGGTGGTGGCCATTGCCAGCAACATCGGCGGCAAGCAGGCCCTGGAAACCG
TGCAGAGACTGCTGCCCGTGCTGTGCCAGGCCCATGGCCTGACACCTGAACAGGTGGTGGCTATCGCCTC
TAACAACGGAGGAAAACAAGCACTCGAGACAGTGCAGCGGCTGCTGCCTGTGCTGTGTCAGGCTCACGGC
TTGACTCCAGAACAGGTGGTGGCTATTGCTTCCAACAACGGGGGGAAACAGGCCCTGGAAACTGTGCAGC
GCCTGCTGCCAGTGCTGTGCCAGGCTCACGGGCTGACCCCCGAACAGGTGGTGGCCATTGCCAGCAACAA
CGGCGGCAAGCAGGCCCTGGAAACCGTGCAGAGACTGCTGCCCGTGCTGTGCCAGGCCCATGGCCTGACA
CCTGAACAGGTGGTGGCTATCGCCTCTAACGGCGGAGGAAAACAGGCTCTGGAAACAGTGCAGCGGCTGC
TGCCTGTGCTGTGTCAGGCTCACGGCTTGACTCCACAGCAGGTCGTGGCAATTGCTAGCAACGGCGGCGG
ACGGCCCGCCCTGGAGAGCATTGTGGCCCAGCTGTCTAGACCTGATCCTGCCCTGGCCGCCCTGACAAAT
GATCACCTGGTGGCCCTGGCCTGTCTGGGAGGCAGACCTGCCCTGGATGCCGTGAAAAAAGGACTGCCTC
ACGCCCCTGCCCTGATCAAGAGAACAAATAGAAGAATCCCCGAGCGGACCTCTCACAGAGTGGCCGATCA
CGCCCAGGTGGTGAGAGTGCTGGGATTTTTTCAGTGTCACTCTCACCCTGCCCAGGCCTTTGATGATGCC
ATGACACAGTTTGGCATGAGCAGACACGGACTGCTGCAGCTGTTTAGAAGAGTGGGAGTGACAGAACTGG
AGGCCAGATCCGGAACCCTGCCTCCTGCCTCTCAGAGATGGGATAGGATTCTGCAGGGTTCCCGTTTAAT
TCATCGATAGATCTGATATCGGTACCAGTCGACTCTAGAGGATCCCGGGTGGCATCCCTGTGACCCCTCC
CCAGTGCCTCTCCTGGCCCTGGAAGTTGCCACTCCAGTGCCCACCAGCCTTGTCCTAATAAAATTAAGTT
GCATCATTTTGTCTGACTAGGTGTCCTTCTATAATATTATGGGGTGGAGGGGGGTGGTATGGAGCAAGGG
GCAAGTTGGGAAGACAACCTGTAGGGCCTGCGGGGTCTATTGGGAACCAAGCTGGAGTGCAGTGGCACAA
TCTTGGCTCACTGCAATCTCCGCCTCCTGGGTTCAAGCGATTCTCCTGCCTCAGCCTCCCGAGTTGTTGG
GATTCCAGGCATGCATGACCAGGCTCAGCTAATTTTTGTTTTTTTGGTAGAGACGGGGTTTCACCATATT
GGCCAGGCTGGTCTCCAACTCCTAATCTCAGGTGATCTACCCACCTTGGCCTCCCAAATTGCTGGGATTA
CAGGCGTGAACCACTGCTCCCTTCCCTGTCCTTCTGATTTTAAAATAACTATACCAGCAGGAGGACGTCC
AGACACAGCATAGGCTACCTGGCCATGCCCAACCGGTGGGACATTTGAGTTGCTTGCTTGGCACTGTCCT
CTCATGCGTTGGGTCCACTCAGTAGATGCCTGTTGAATTGGGTACGCGGCCAGCTTGGCTGTGGAATGTG
TGTCAGTTAGGGTGTGGAAAGTCCCCAGGCTCCCCAGCAGGCAGAAGTATGCAAAGCATGCATCTCAATT
AGTCAGCAACCAGGTGTGGAAAGTCCCCAGGCTCCCCAGCAGGCAGAAGTATGCAAAGCATGCATCTCAA
TTAGTCAGCAACCATAGTCCCGCCCCTAACTCCGCCCATCCCGCCCCTAACTCCGCCCAGTTCCGCCCAT
TCTCCGCCCCATGGCTGACTAATTTTTTTTATTTATGCAGAGGCCGAGGCCGCCTCGGCCTCTGAGCTAT
TCCAGAAGTAGTGAGGAGGCTTTTTTGGAGGCCTAGGCTTTTGCAAAAAGCTCCTCGAGGAACTGAAAAA
CCAGAAAGTTAATTCCCTATAGTGAGTCGTATTAAATTCGTAATCATGTCATAGCTGTTTCCTGTGTGAA
ATTGTTATCCGCTCACAATTCCACACAACATACGAGCCGGAAGCATAAAGTGTAAAGCCTGGGGTGCCTA
ATGAGTGAGCTAACTCACATTAATTGCGTTGCGCTCACTGCCCGCTTTCCAGTCGGGAAACCTGTCGTGC
CAGCTGCATTAATGAATCGGCCAACGCGCGGGGAGAGGCGGTTTGCGTATTGGGCGCTCTTCCGCTTCCT
CGCTCACTGACTCGCTGCGCTCGGTCGTTCGGCTGCGGCGAGCGGTATCAGCTCACTCAAAGGCGGTAAT
ACGGTTATCCACAGAATCAGGGGATAACGCAGGAAAGAACATGTGAGCAAAAGGCCAGCAAAAGGCCAGG
AACCGTAAAAAGGCCGCGTTGCTGGCGTTTTTCCATAGGCTCCGCCCCCCTGACGAGCATCACAAAAATC
GACGCTCAAGTCAGAGGTGGCGAAACCCGACAGGACTATAAAGATACCAGGCGTTTCCCCCTGGAAGCTC
CCTCGTGCGCTCTCCTGTTCCGACCCTGCCGCTTACCGGATACCTGTCCGCCTTTCTCCCTTCGGGAAGC
GTGGCGCTTTCTCATAGCTCACGCTGTAGGTATCTCAGTTCGGTGTAGGTCGTTCGCTCCAAGCTGGGCT
GTGTGCACGAACCCCCCGTTCAGCCCGACCGCTGCGCCTTATCCGGTAACTATCGTCTTGAGTCCAACCC
GGTAAGACACGACTTATCGCCACTGGCAGCAGCCACTGGTAACAGGATTAGCAGAGCGAGGTATGTAGGC
GGTGCTACAGAGTTCTTGAAGTGGTGGCCTAACTACGGCTACACTAGAAGAACAGTATTTGGTATCTGCG
CTCTGCTGAAGCCAGTTACCTTCGGAAAAAGAGTTGGTAGCTCTTGATCCGGCAAACAAACCACCGCTGG
TAGCGGTGGTTTTTTTGTTTGCAAGCAGCAGATTACGCGCAGAAAAAAAGGATCTCAAGAAGATCCTTTG
ATCTTTTCTACGGGGTCTGACGCTCAGTGGAACGAAAACTCACGTTAAGGGATTTTGGTCATGAGATTAT
CAAAAAGGATCTTCACCTAGATCCTTTTAAATTAAAAATGAAGTTTTAAATCAATCTAAAGTATATATGA
GTAAACTTGGTCTGACAGTTACCAATGCTTAATCAGTGAGGCACCTATCTCAGCGATCTGTCTATTTCGT
TCATCCATAGTTGCCTGACTCCCCGTCGTGTAGATAACTACGATACGGGAGGGCTTACCATCTGGCCCCA
GTGCTGCAATGATACCGCGAGACCCACGCTCACCGGCTCCAGATTTATCAGCAATAAACCAGCCAGCCGG
AAGGGCCGAGCGCAGAAGTGGTCCTGCAACTTTATCCGCCTCCATCCAGTCTATTAATTGTTGCCGGGAA
GCTAGAGTAAGTAGTTCGCCAGTTAATAGTTTGCGCAACGTTGTTGCCATTGCTACAGGCATCGTGGTGT
CACGCTCGTCGTTTGGTATGGCTTCATTCAGCTCCGGTTCCCAACGATCAAGGCGAGTTACATGATCCCC
CATGTTGTGCAAAAAAGCGGTTAGCTCCTTCGGTCCTCCGATCGTTGTCAGAAGTAAGTTGGCCGCAGTG
TTATCACTCATGGTTATGGCAGCACTGCATAATTCTCTTACTGTCATGCCATCCGTAAGATGCTTTTCTG
TGACTGGTGAGTACTCAACCAAGTCATTCTGAGAATAGTGTATGCGGCGACCGAGTTGCTCTTGCCCGGC
GTCAATACGGGATAATACCGCGCCACATAGCAGAACTTTAAAAGTGCTCATCATTGGAAAACGTTCTTCG
GGGCGAAAACTCTCAAGGATCTTACCGCTGTTGAGATCCAGTTCGATGTAACCCACTCGTGCACCCAACT
GATCTTCAGCATCTTTTACTTTCACCAGCGTTTCTGGGTGAGCAAAAACAGGAAGGCAAAATGCCGCAAA
AAAGGGAATAAGGGCGACACGGAAATGTTGAATACTCATACTCTTCCTTTTTCAATATTATTGAAGCATT
TATCAGGGTTATTGTCTCATGAGCGGATACATATTTGAATGTATTTAGAAAAATAAACAAATAGGGGTTC
CGCGCACATTTCCCCGAAAAGTGCCACCTG
[124 nt withheld, positions 6961-7084]
C
[91 nt withheld, positions 7086-7176]
A
[49 nt withheld, positions 7178-7226]
CCTTTGACGTTGGAGTCCACGTTCTTT
[37 nt withheld, positions 7254-7290]
ACCCTATCTCGGTCTATTCTTTTGATTTATAAGGGATTTTGCCGATTTCGGCCTATTGGTTAAAAAATGA
GCTGATTTAACAAAAATTTAACGCGAATTTTAACAAAATATTAACGCTTACAATTT
Features (pLannotate 1.2.2; 17 found; start..end, strand, type, name):
      4..158     -  CDS            lacZα (fragment): LacZα fragment of β-galactosidase; lacZ fragment
    318..697     +  enhancer       CMV enhancer: human cytomegalovirus immediate early enhancer
    699..898     +  promoter       CMV promoter: human cytomegalovirus (CMV) immediate early promoter
    931..996     +  CDS            3xFLAG: three tandem FLAG® epitope tags, followed by an enterokinase cleavage site
   1105..3702    +  CDS            avrBs3 (fragment): AVRB3_XANEU - Experimental evidence at protein level: Swiss-Prot protein existence level 1. Avirulence protein. Acts as a transcription factor in C.annuum plants. In susceptible plants lacking the Bs3 resistance gene induces expression of a number of genes, including genes homologous to a family of auxin-induced genes, alpha-expansin genes, pectate lyase, anthocyanidin glucoside rhamnosyl transferase and at least one transcription factor, UPA20. Their expression leads to plant hypertrophy in mesophyll cells, probably mainly mediated by UPA20 (PubMed:17962565). In resistant plants induces the h
   3738..3756    -  misc_feature   MCS (fragment): pUC18/19 multiple cloning site
   3757..4379    +  polyA_signal   hGH poly(A) signal: human growth hormone polyadenylation signal
   4408..4737    +  promoter       SV40 promoter: SV40 enhancer and early promoter
   4776..4794    -  promoter       T7 promoter: promoter for bacteriophage T7 RNA polymerase
   4832..4848    -  protein_bind   lac operator: The lac repressor binds to the lac operator to inhibit transcription in E. coli. This inhibition can be relieved by adding lactose or isopropyl-β-D-thiogalactopyranoside (IPTG). lac repressor encoded by lacI
   4856..4886    -  promoter       lac promoter: promoter for the E. coli lac operon
   4901..4922    -  protein_bind   CAP binding site: CAP binding activates transcription in the presence of cAMP. E. coli catabolite activator protein
   4935..5027    -  CDS            lacI (fragment): lac repressor; lacI; The lac repressor binds to the lac operator to inhibit transcription in E. coli. This inhibition can be relieved by adding lactose or isopropyl-β-D-thiogalactopyranoside (IPTG).
   5210..5798    -  rep_origin     ori: high-copy-number ColE1/pMB1/pBR322/pUC origin of replication
   5969..6829    -  CDS            AmpR: β-lactamase; bla; confers resistance to ampicillin, carbenicillin, and related antibiotics
   6830..6934    -  promoter       AmpR promoter: bla
   6961..7389    +  rep_origin     f1 ori (sequence partly withheld): f1 bacteriophage origin of replication; arrow indicates direction of (+) strand synthesis
