[The description below was written by a language model from this plasmid's Addgene catalogue record and pLannotate feature annotations shown in this document.]
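Description:
3xFN-Tel-TAL/pCMV-7.1 is a 7.4 kb mammalian expression plasmid built on the Sigma-Aldrich pCMV-7.1 backbone. It produces an epitope-tagged, engineered TAL (transcription activator-like) DNA-binding protein designed to recognize the telomere repeat. In bacteria it is maintained through a high-copy ColE1/pUC-type origin and selected with ampicillin via the β-lactamase gene. An f1 origin is also present, along with remnants of the lac region (lacZα and lacI fragments, lac promoter and operator) and a T7 promoter carried over from the backbone. No mammalian selection marker is annotated. An SV40 enhancer/early promoter lies downstream of the expression cassette, but no coding sequence is annotated after it.

The expression cassette consists of the human CMV immediate-early enhancer and promoter, the roughly 2.8 kb synthetic insert, and the human growth hormone polyadenylation signal. The open reading frame begins with a 3xFLAG tag, followed according to the record by a V5 tag and a nuclear localization signal; these two elements were not picked up by the automated annotation. The TAL repeat domain comes next and is annotated as an AvrBs3-like fragment from Xanthomonas, the protein family from which TAL DNA-binding scaffolds are derived. Although catalogued under the TALEN vector type, no nuclease domain is recorded, so the protein appears to act purely as a sequence-specific DNA binder.

The associated publication describes engineered DNA-binding molecule-mediated chromatin immunoprecipitation (enChIP). In that approach the tagged TAL protein binds telomeric chromatin in cells and is pulled down through its epitope tag to identify telomere-associated molecules.
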