Addgene plasmid #63589: 3xFN-Tel-TAL/pCMV-7.1
Purpose: Expresses a 3xFLAG-tagged TAL protein recognizing a telomere repeat.
Depositing lab: Hodaka Fujii. Depositing organization: The University of Osaka. Publication: Identification of telomere-associated molecules by engineered DNA-binding molecule-mediated chromatin immunoprecipitation (enChIP). Fujita T, Asano Y, Ohtsuka J, Takada Y, Saito K, Ohki R, Fujii H. Sci Rep. 2013 Nov 8;3:3171. doi: 10.1038/srep03171. PubMed 24201379.
Backbone
  Vector backbone: pCMV-7.1
  Backbone manufacturer: Sigma-Aldrich
  Backbone size w/o insert (bp): 4623
  Total vector size (bp): 7416
  Vector type: Mammalian Expression, TALEN
Growth in bacteria
  Bacterial resistance: Ampicillin, 100 μg/mL
  Growth temperature: 30°C
  Growth strain: NEB Stable
  Copy number: High Copy
Gene/Insert
  Gene/Insert name: 3xFVN-Tel-TAL (alt name: 3xFLAG-tag, V5-tag, NLS, Telomere-TAL)
  Species: Synthetic
  Insert size (bp): 2793
  Promoter: CMV
  Tag / fusion protein: 3xFLAG-tag (N terminal on insert); V5-tag (N terminal on insert); nuclear localization signal (N terminal on insert)
  Cloning method: Restriction Enzyme; 5′ cloning site Not I (destroyed during cloning); 3′ cloning site Pme I (destroyed during cloning)
  Sequencing primers: 5′ CMV Forward; 3′ hGH-PA-R
Terms and licenses: Academic/Nonprofit Terms; Industry Terms: Not Available to Industry
How to cite: 3xFN-Tel-TAL/pCMV-7.1 was a gift from Hodaka Fujii (Addgene plasmid # 63589 ; http://n2t.net/addgene:63589 ; RRID:Addgene_63589)
