>Addgene plasmid #63589 | 3xFN-Tel-TAL/pCMV-7.1 | addgene partial sequence | sequence record 108372 | teltal1 5'-TGCAGCTGGATACAGGACAG-3'
GGGCGGAGTGACCGCGGTGGAAGCCGTGCACGCCTGGAGAAATGCCCTGACAGGAGCCCCTCTGAACCTG
ACCCCCGAACAGGTGGTGGCCATTGCCAGCAACATCGGCGGCAAGCAGGCCCTGGAAACCGTGCAGAGAC
TGCTGCCCGTGCTGTGCCAGGCCCATGGCCTGACACCTGAACAGGTGGTGGCTATCGCCTCTAACAACGG
AGGAAAACAGGCTCTGGAAACAGTGCAGCGGCTGCTGCCTGTGCTGTGTCAGGCTCACGGCTTGACTCCA
GAACAGGTGGTGGCTATTGCTTCCAACAACGGGGGGAAACAGGCCCTGGAAACTGTGCAGCGCCTGCTGC
CAGTGCTGTGCCAGGCTCACGGACTGACCCCCGAACAGGTGGTGGCCATTGCCAGCAACAACGGCGGCAA
GCAGGCCCTGGAAACCGTGCAGAGACTGCTGCCCGTGCTGTGCCAGGCCCATGGCCTGACACCTGAACAG
GTGGTGGCTATCGCCTCTAACGGCGGAGGAAAACAGGCTCTGGAAACAGTGCAGCGGCTGCTGCCTGTGC
TGTGTCAGGCTCACGGCTTGACTCCAGAACAGGTGGTGGCTATTGCTTCCAACGGCGGGGGGAAACAGGC
CCTGGAAACTGTGCAGCGCCTGCTGCCAGTGCTGTGCCAGGCTCACGGGCTGACCCCCGAACAGGTGGTG
GCCATTGCCAGCAACATCGGCGGCAAGCAGGCCCTGGAAACCGTGCAGAGACTGCTGCCCGTGCTGTGCC
AGGCCCATGGCCTGACACCTGAACAGGTGGTGGCTATCGCCTCTAACAACGGAGGAAAACAGGCTCTGGA
AACAGTGCAGCGGCTGCTGCCTGTGCTGTGTCAGGCTCACGGCTTGACTCCAGAACAGGTGGTGGCTATT
GCTTCCAACAACGGGGGGAAACAGGCCCTGGAAACTGTGCAGCGCCTGCTGCCAGTGCTGTGCCAGGCTC
ACGGCCTCACTCCCGAACAGGTGGTGGCCATTGCCAGCAACAACGGCGGCAA
