>Addgene plasmid #63589 | 3xFN-Tel-TAL/pCMV-7.1 | addgene partial sequence | sequence record 131879 | CMV-F 5'-CGCAAATGGGCGGTAGGCGTG-3'
CTATATAAGCAGAGCTCGTTTAGTGAACCGTCAGAATTAACCATGGACTACAAAGACCATGACGGTGATT
ATAAAGATCATGACATCGATTACAAGGATGACGATGACAAGCTTGCGGCCGGCCGCGCCACCATGGGAAA
ACCTATTCCTAATCCTCTGCTGGGCCTGGATTCTACCGGAGGCATGGCCCCTAAGAAAAAGCGGAAGGTG
GACGGCGGAGTGGACCTGAGAACACTGGGATATTCTCAGCAGCAGCAGGAGAAGATCAAGCCCAAGGTGA
GATCCACAGTGGCCCAGCACCACGAAGCCCTGGTGGGACACGGATTTACACACGCCCACATTGTGGCCCT
GTCTCAGCACCCTGCCGCCCTGGGAACAGTGGCCGTGAAATATCAGGATATGATTGCCGCCCTGCCTGAG
GCCACACACGAAGCCATTGTGGGAGTGGGAAAACAGTGGTCTGGAGCCAGAGCCCTGGAAGCCCTGCTGA
CAGTGGCCGGAGAACTGAGAGGACCTCCTCTGCAGCTGGATACAGGACAGCTGCTGAAGATTGCCAAAAG
GGGCGGAGTGACCGCGGTGGAAGCCGTGCACGCCTGGAGAAATGCCCTGACAGGAGCCCCTCTGAACCTG
ACCCCCGAACAGGTGGTGGCCATTGCCAGCAACATCGGCGGCAAGCAGGCCCTGGAAACCGTGCAGAGAC
TGCTGCCCGTGCTGTGCCAGGCCCATGGCCTGACACCTGAACAGGTGGTGGCTATCGCCTCTAACAACGG
AGGAAAACAGGCTCTGGAAACAGTGCAGCGGCTGCTGCCTGTGCTGTGTCAGGCTCACGGCTTGACTCCA
GAACAGGTGGTGGCTATTGCTTCCAACAACGGGGGGAAACAGGCCCTGGAAACTGTGCAGCGCCTGCTGC
CAGTGCTGTGCCAGGCTCACGGACTGACCCCCGAACAGGTGGTGGCCATTGCCAGCAACAACGGCGGCAA
GCAGGCCCTGGAAACCGTGCAGAGACTGCTGCCCGTGCTGTGCCAGGCCCATGGCCTGACACCTGAACAG
GTGGTGGCTATCGCCTCTAACGGCGGAGGAAAA
