>Addgene plasmid #63589 | 3xFN-Tel-TAL/pCMV-7.1 | addgene partial sequence | sequence record 131880 | hGH-PA-R 5'-CCAGCTTGGTTCCCAATAGA-3'
GTCTTCCCAACTTGCCCCTTGCTCCATACCACCCCCCTCCACCCCATAATATTATAGAAGGACACCTAGT
CAGACAAAATGATGCAACTTAATTTTATTAGGACAAGGCTGGTGGGCACTGGAGTGGCAACTTCCAGGGC
CAGGAGAGGCACTGGGGAGGGGTCACAGGGATGCCACCCGGGATCCTCTAGAGTCGACTGGTACCGATAT
CAGATCTATCGATGAATTAAACGGGAACCCTGCAGAATCCTATCCCATCTCTGAGAGGCAGGAGGCAGGG
TTCCGGATCTGGCCTCCAGTTCTGTCACTCCCACTCTTCTAAACAGCTGCAGCAGTCCGTGTCTGCTCAT
GCCAAACTGTGTCATGGCATCATCAAAGGCCTGGGCAGGGTGAGAGTGACACTGAAAAAATCCCAGCACT
CTCACCACCTGGGCGTGATCGGCCACTCTGTGAGAGGTCCGCTCGGGGATTCTTCTATTTGTTCTCTTGA
TCAGGGCAGGGGCGTGAGGCAGTCCTTTTTTCACGGCATCCAGGGCAGGTCTGCCTCCCAGACAGGCCAG
GGCCACCAGGTGATCATTTGTCAGGGCGGCCAGGGCAGGATCAGGTCTAGACAGCTGGGCCACAATGCTC
TCCAGGGCGGGCCGTCCGCCGCCGTTGCTAGCAATTGCCACGACCTGCTGTGGAGTCAAGCCGTGAGCCT
GACACAGCACAGGCAGCAGCCGCTGCACTGTTTCCAGAGCCTGTTTTCCTCCGCCGTTAGAGGCGATAGC
CACCACCTGTTCAGGTGTCAGGCCATGGGCCTGGCACAGCACGGGCAGCAGTCTCTGCACGGTTTCCAGG
GCCTGCTTGCCGCCGTTGTTGCTGGCAATGGCCACCACCTGTTCGGGGGTCAGCCCGTGAGCCTGGCACA
GCACTGGCAGCAGGCGCTGCACAGTTTCCAGGGCCTGTTTCCCCCCGTTGTTGGAAGCAATAGCCACCAC
CTGTTCTGGAGTCAAGCCGTGAGCCT
