>Addgene plasmid #63589 | 3xFN-Tel-TAL/pCMV-7.1 | addgene partial sequence | sequence record 131881 | teltal2 5'-AATCCCAGCACTCTCACCAC-3'
TCTGTGAGAGGTCCGCTCGGGGATTCTTCTATTTGTTCTCTTGATCAGGGCAGGGGCGTGAGGCAGTCCT
TTTTTCACGGCATCCAGGGCAGGTCTGCCTCCCAGACAGGCCAGGGCCACCAGGTGATCATTTGTCAGGG
CGGCCAGGGCAGGATCAGGTCTAGACAGCTGGGCCACAATGCTCTCCAGGGCGGGCCGTCCGCCGCCGTT
GCTAGCAATTGCCACGACCTGCTGTGGAGTCAAGCCGTGAGCCTGACACAGCACAGGCAGCAGCCGCTGC
ACTGTTTCCAGAGCCTGTTTTCCTCCGCCGTTAGAGGCGATAGCCACCACCTGTTCAGGTGTCAGGCCAT
GGGCCTGGCACAGCACGGGCAGCAGTCTCTGCACGGTTTCCAGGGCCTGCTTGCCGCCGTTGTTGCTGGC
AATGGCCACCACCTGTTCGGGGGTCAGCCCGTGAGCCTGGCACAGCACTGGCAGCAGGCGCTGCACAGTT
TCCAGGGCCTGTTTCCCCCCGTTGTTGGAAGCAATAGCCACCACCTGTTCTGGAGTCAAGCCGTGAGCCT
GACACAGCACAGGCAGCAGCCGCTGCACTGTCTCGAGTGCTTGTTTTCCTCCGTTGTTAGAGGCGATAGC
CACCACCTGTTCAGGTGTCAGGCCATGGGCCTGGCACAGCACGGGCAGCAGTCTCTGCACGGTTTCCAGG
GCCTGCTTGCCGCCGATGTTGCTGGCAATGGCCACCACCTGTTCGGGGGTCAGTCCGTGAGCCTGGCACA
GCACTGGCAGCAGGCGCTGCACAGTTTCCAGGGCCTGTTTCCCCCCGCCGTTGGAAGCAATAGCCACCAC
CTGTTCTGGAGTCAAGCCGTGAGCCTGACACAGCACAGGCAGCAGCCGCTGCACTGTTTCCAGAGCCTGT
TTTCCTCCGCCGTTAGAGGCGATAGCCACCACCTGTTCAGGTGTCAGGCCATGGGCCTGGCACAGCACGG
GCAGCAGTCTCTGCACGGTTTCCAGGGCCTGCTTGCCGCCGTTGTTGCTGGCAATGG
